Addgene plasmid #227819: pNX24-RFP-MS2SL
Purpose: Expresses RFP via CMV promoter. The mRNA is tagged with 24x MS2 stem-loops (version 3) at the 3'UTR. Also encodes Neo resistance gene
Depositing lab: Jeffrey Gerst. Publication: A novel mRNA affinity purification technique for the identification of interacting proteins and transcripts in ribonucleoprotein complexes. Slobodin B, Gerst JE. RNA. 2010 Nov;16(11):2277-90. doi: 10.1261/rna.2091710. Epub 2010 Sep 28. PubMed 20876833.
Backbone
  Vector backbone: pcDNA3.1
  Vector type: Mammalian Expression
  Selectable markers: Neomycin (select with G418)
Growth in bacteria
  Bacterial resistance: Ampicillin, 100 μg/mL
  Growth temperature: 30°C
  Growth strain: Stbl3
  Copy number: Unknown
Gene/Insert 1
  Gene/Insert name: 3xHA-RFP-24xMS2SL
  Species: Synthetic
  Insert size (bp): 2128
  Promoter: CMV
  Cloning method: Unknown
  Sequencing primers: 5′ -
Gene/Insert 2
  Gene/Insert name: Neo resistance
  Species: Synthetic
  Insert size (bp): 792
  Promoter: SV40
  Cloning method: Unknown
  Sequencing primers: 5′ -
Terms and licenses: Academic/Nonprofit Terms; Industry Terms: Not Available to Industry
Depositor comments: Please visit https://doi.org/10.1101/2024.11.06.622258 for bioRxiv preprint. Please note: This plasmid is prone to recombination and removal of some of the MS2 repeats. Please select multiple colonies for screening for the full length plasmid before performing experiments.
How to cite: pNX24-RFP-MS2SL was a gift from Jeffrey Gerst (Addgene plasmid # 227819 ; http://n2t.net/addgene:227819 ; RRID:Addgene_227819)
