[The description below was written by a language model from this plasmid's Addgene catalogue record and pLannotate feature annotations shown in this document.]
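Description:
pNX24-RFP-MS2SL is a mammalian expression plasmid of about 7.5 kb built on the pcDNA3.1 backbone. It produces a reporter mRNA carrying an MS2 aptamer array. In bacteria it is maintained through a high-copy ColE1/pUC-type origin and selected with ampicillin via the β-lactamase gene; an f1 origin is also present. For selection in mammalian cells, an SV40 enhancer/early promoter drives the neomycin phosphotransferase gene, followed by an SV40 polyadenylation signal, which allows G418 selection of stable transfectants.

The main cassette is driven by the human CMV immediate-early enhancer and promoter, with a T7 promoter immediately upstream of the coding region. It encodes monomeric RFP (mRFP1) with an N-terminal 3xHA epitope tag; the automated annotation scores both as partial matches. Downstream of the coding sequence, in the 3′UTR, lies an array of MS2 stem-loops, described by the depositor as version 3. The feature table detects all 24 copies, arranged as closely spaced pairs, before the bovine growth hormone polyadenylation signal. Each stem-loop binds the bacteriophage MS2 coat protein, so co-expressing a coat-protein fusion allows the transcript to be tracked in cells or captured by affinity purification. The associated publication concerns mRNA affinity purification to identify proteins and transcripts that interact in ribonucleoprotein complexes, and an RFP mRNA of this kind would suit use as a tagged reporter or control transcript, although the record does not state its exact role.

The depositor warns that the repetitive array is prone to recombination and can lose MS2 repeats, so clones should be screened to confirm the full-length array.
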