Features (pLannotate 1.2.2; 45 found; start..end, strand, type, name):
    113..217     -  promoter       AmpR promoter: bla
    276..328     -  misc_feature   bom (fragment): basis of mobility region from pBR322
    483..862     +  enhancer       CMV enhancer: human cytomegalovirus immediate early enhancer
    863..1066    +  promoter       CMV promoter: human cytomegalovirus (CMV) immediate early promoter
   1062..1095    +  LTR            5' LTR (truncated) (fragment): truncated 5' long terminal repeat (LTR) from HIV-1
   1111..1129    +  promoter       T7 promoter: promoter for bacteriophage T7 RNA polymerase
   1152..1178    +  CDS            3xHA (fragment): three tandem HA epitope tags
   1180..1853    +  CDS            mRFP1 (fragment): monomeric derivative of DsRed (Campbell et al., 2002) mammalian codon-optimized
   1947..1965    +  misc_RNA       MS2 stem loop: stem loop that binds the bacteriophage MS2 coat protein
   1986..2004    +  misc_RNA       MS2 stem loop: stem loop that binds the bacteriophage MS2 coat protein
   2056..2074    +  misc_RNA       MS2 stem loop: stem loop that binds the bacteriophage MS2 coat protein
   2095..2113    +  misc_RNA       MS2 stem loop: stem loop that binds the bacteriophage MS2 coat protein
   2165..2183    +  misc_RNA       MS2 stem loop: stem loop that binds the bacteriophage MS2 coat protein
   2204..2222    +  misc_RNA       MS2 stem loop: stem loop that binds the bacteriophage MS2 coat protein
   2274..2292    +  misc_RNA       MS2 stem loop: stem loop that binds the bacteriophage MS2 coat protein
   2313..2331    +  misc_RNA       MS2 stem loop: stem loop that binds the bacteriophage MS2 coat protein
   2383..2401    +  misc_RNA       MS2 stem loop: stem loop that binds the bacteriophage MS2 coat protein
   2422..2440    +  misc_RNA       MS2 stem loop: stem loop that binds the bacteriophage MS2 coat protein
   2492..2510    +  misc_RNA       MS2 stem loop: stem loop that binds the bacteriophage MS2 coat protein
   2531..2549    +  misc_RNA       MS2 stem loop: stem loop that binds the bacteriophage MS2 coat protein
   2636..2654    +  misc_RNA       MS2 stem loop: stem loop that binds the bacteriophage MS2 coat protein
   2675..2693    +  misc_RNA       MS2 stem loop: stem loop that binds the bacteriophage MS2 coat protein
   2745..2763    +  misc_RNA       MS2 stem loop: stem loop that binds the bacteriophage MS2 coat protein
   2784..2802    +  misc_RNA       MS2 stem loop: stem loop that binds the bacteriophage MS2 coat protein
   2854..2872    +  misc_RNA       MS2 stem loop: stem loop that binds the bacteriophage MS2 coat protein
   2893..2911    +  misc_RNA       MS2 stem loop: stem loop that binds the bacteriophage MS2 coat protein
   2963..2981    +  misc_RNA       MS2 stem loop: stem loop that binds the bacteriophage MS2 coat protein
   3002..3020    +  misc_RNA       MS2 stem loop: stem loop that binds the bacteriophage MS2 coat protein
   3072..3090    +  misc_RNA       MS2 stem loop: stem loop that binds the bacteriophage MS2 coat protein
   3111..3129    +  misc_RNA       MS2 stem loop: stem loop that binds the bacteriophage MS2 coat protein
   3181..3199    +  misc_RNA       MS2 stem loop: stem loop that binds the bacteriophage MS2 coat protein
   3220..3238    +  misc_RNA       MS2 stem loop: stem loop that binds the bacteriophage MS2 coat protein
   3327..3551    +  polyA_signal   bGH poly(A) signal: bovine growth hormone polyadenylation signal
   3555..3576    +  promoter       SV40 promoter (fragment): SV40 enhancer and early promoter
   3597..4025    +  rep_origin     f1 ori (sequence partly withheld): f1 bacteriophage origin of replication; arrow indicates direction of (+) strand synthesis
   4039..4368    +  promoter       SV40 promoter: SV40 enhancer and early promoter
   4435..5226    +  CDS            neo: KKA2_KLEPN - Also known as kan, nptII. Experimental evidence at protein level: Swiss-Prot protein existence level 1. Resistance to kanamycin, neomycin, paromomycin, ribostamycin, butirosin and gentamicin B. From Klebsiella pneumoniae.
   5250..5408    +  CDS            ble (fragment): BLE_KLEPN - Experimental evidence at protein level: Swiss-Prot protein existence level 1. Binding protein with a strong affinity to the bleomycin family of antibiotics. Binds to CL990; an antimitotic-antibiotic compound. From Klebsiella pneumoniae.
   5403..5524    +  polyA_signal   SV40 poly(A) signal: SV40 polyadenylation signal
   5597..5613    -  protein_bind   lac operator: The lac repressor binds to the lac operator to inhibit transcription in E. coli. This inhibition can be relieved by adding lactose or isopropyl-β-D-thiogalactopyranoside (IPTG). lac repressor encoded by lacI
   5621..5651    -  promoter       lac promoter: promoter for the E. coli lac operon
   5666..5687    -  protein_bind   CAP binding site: CAP binding activates transcription in the presence of cAMP. E. coli catabolite activator protein
   5700..5792    -  CDS            lacI (fragment): lac repressor; lacI; The lac repressor binds to the lac operator to inhibit transcription in E. coli. This inhibition can be relieved by adding lactose or isopropyl-β-D-thiogalactopyranoside (IPTG).
   5975..6563    -  rep_origin     ori: high-copy-number ColE1/pMB1/pBR322/pUC origin of replication
   6734..112     -  CDS            AmpR (across the origin): β-lactamase; bla; confers resistance to ampicillin, carbenicillin, and related antibiotics
>Addgene plasmid #227819 | pNX24-RFP-MS2SL | addgene full sequence | sequence record 469648 | Addgene Long Read Sequencing Result
ACTGATCTTCAGCATCTTTTACTTTCACCAGCGTTTCTGGGTGAGCAAAAACAGGAAGGCAAAATGCCGC
AAAAAAGGGAATAAGGGCGACACGGAAATGTTGAATACTCATACTCTTCCTTTTTCAATATTATTGAAGC
ATTTATCAGGGTTATTGTCTCATGAGCGGATACATATTTGAATGTATTTAGAAAAATAAACAAATAGGGG
TTCCGCGCACATTTCCCCGAAAAGTGCCACCTGACGTCGACGGATCGGGAGATCTCCCGATCCCCTATGG
TGCACTCTCAGTACAATCTGCTCTGATGCCGCATAGTTAAGCCAGTATCTGCTCCCTGCTTGTGTGTTGG
AGGTCGCTGAGTAGTGCGCGAGCAAAATTTAAGCTACAACAAGGCAAGGCTTGACCGACAATTGCATGAA
GAATCTGCTTAGGGTTAGGCGTTTTGCGCTGCTTCGCGATGTACGGGCCAGATATACGCGTTGACATTGA
TTATTGACTAGTTATTAATAGTAATCAATTACGGGGTCATTAGTTCATAGCCCATATATGGAGTTCCGCG
TTACATAACTTACGGTAAATGGCCCGCCTGGCTGACCGCCCAACGACCCCCGCCCATTGACGTCAATAAT
GACGTATGTTCCCATAGTAACGCCAATAGGGACTTTCCATTGACGTCAATGGGTGGAGTATTTACGGTAA
ACTGCCCACTTGGCAGTACATCAAGTGTATCATATGCCAAGTACGCCCCCTATTGACGTCAATGACGGTA
AATGGCCCGCCTGGCATTATGCCCAGTACATGACCTTATGGGACTTTCCTACTTGGCAGTACATCTACGT
ATTAGTCATCGCTATTACCATGGTGATGCGGTTTTGGCAGTACATCAATGGGCGTGGATAGCGGTTTGAC
TCACGGGGATTTCCAAGTCTCCACCCCATTGACGTCAATGGGAGTTTGTTTTGGCACCAAAATCAACGGG
ACTTTCCAAAATGTCGTAACAACTCCGCCCCATTGACGCAAATGGGCGGTAGGCGTGTACGGTGGGAGGT
CTATATAAGCAGAGCTCTCTGGCTAACTAGAGAACCCACTGCTTACTGGCTTATCGAAATTAATACGACT
CACTATAGGGAGACCCAAGCTGGCTAGCATGTACCCATACGATGTTCCAGATTACGCTGTGGCCTCCTCC
GAGGACGTCATCAAGGAGTTCATGCGCTTCAAGGTGCGCATGGAGGGCTCCGTGAACGGCCACGAGTTCG
AGATCGAGGGCGAGGGCGAGGGCCGCCCCTACGAGGGCACCCAGACCGCCAAGCTGAAGGTGACCAAGGG
CGGCCCCCTGCCCTTCGCCTGGGACATCCTGTCCCCTCAGTTCCAGTACGGCTCCAAGGCCTACGTGAAG
CACCCCGCCGACATCCCCGACTACTTGAAGCTGTCCTTCCCCGAGGGCTTCAAGTGGGAGCGCGTGATGA
ACTTCGAGGACGGCGGCGTGGTGACCGTGACCCAGGACTCCTCCCTGCAGGACGGCGAGTTCATCTACAA
GGTGAAGCTGCGCGGCACCAACTTCCCCTCCGACGGCCCCGTAATGCAGAAGAAGACCATGGGCTGGGAG
GCCTCCACCGAGCGGATGTACCCCGAGGACGGCGCCCTGAAGGGCGAGATCAAGATGAGGCTGAAGCTGA
AGGACGGCGGCCACTACGACGCCGAGGTCAAGACCACCTACATGGCCAAGAAGCCCGTGCAGCTGCCCGG
CGCCTACAAGACCGACATCAAGCTGGACATCACCTCCCACAATGAGGACTACACCATCGTGGAACAGTAC
GAGCGCGCCGAGGGCCGCCACTCCACCGGCGCCGGGCCCTCTAGACTCGAGCGGCCGCCACTGTGCTGGA
TATCTGCAGAATTCGGGCCCTATATATCGATCCTAAGGTACCTAATTGCCTAGAAAACATGAGGATCACC
CATGTCTGCAGGTCGACTCCAGAAAACATGAGGATCACCCATGTCTGCAGTATTCCCGGGTTCATTAGAT
CCTAAGGTACCTAATTGCCTAGAAAACATGAGGATCACCCATGTCTGCAGGTCGACTCTAGAAAACATGA
GGATCACCCATGTCTGCAGTATTCCCGGGTTCATTAGATCCTAAGGTACCTAATTGCCTAGAAAACATGA
GGATCACCCATGTCTGCAGGTCGACTCCAGAAAACATGAGGATCACCCATGTCTGCAGTATTCCCGGGTT
CATTAGATCCTAAGGTACCTAATTGCCTAGAAAACATGAGGATCACCCATGTCTGCAGGTCGACTCTAGA
AAACATGAGGATCACCCATGTCTGCAGTATTCCCGGGTTCATTAGATCCTAAGGTACCTAATTGCCTAGA
AAACATGAGGATCACCCATGTCTGCAGGTCGACTCTAGAAAACATGAGGATCACCCATGTCTGCAGTATT
CCCGGGTTCATTAGATCCTAAGGTACCTAATTGCCTAGAAAACATGAGGATCACCCATGTCTGCAGGTCG
ACTCCAGAAAACATGAGGATCACCCATGTCTGCAGTATTCCCGGGTTCATTAGATCTGCGCGCGATCGGA
TCAGGGCCCTATATATCGATCCTAAGGTACCGAATTGCCTAGAAAACATGAGGATCACCCATGTCTGCAG
GTCGACTCCAGAAAACATGAGGATCACCCATGTCTGCAGTATTCCCGGGTTCATTAGATCCTAAGGTACC
TAATTGCCTAGAAAACATGAGGATCACCCATGTCTGCAGGTCGACTCTAGAAAACATGAGGATCACCCAT
GTCTGCAGTATTCCCGGGTTCATTAGATCCTAAGGTACCTAATTGCCTAGAAAACATGAGGATCACCCAT
GTCTGCAGGTCGACTCCAGAAAACATGAGGATCACCCATGTCTGCAGTATTCCCGGGTTCATTAGATCCT
AAGGTACCTAATTGCCTAGAAAACATGAGGATCACCCATGTCTGCAGGTCGACTCTAGAAAACATGAGGA
TCACCCATGTCTGCAGTATTCCCGGGTTCATTAGATCCTAAGGTACCTAATTGCCTAGAAAACATGAGGA
TCACCCATGTCTGCAGGTCGACTCTAGAAAACATGAGGATCACCCATGTCTGCAGTATTCCCGGGTTCAT
TAGATCCTAAGGTACCTAATTGCCTAGAAAACATGAGGATCACCCATGTCTGCAGGTCGACTCCAGAAAA
CATGAGGATCACCCATGTCTGCAGTATTCCCGGGTTCATTAGATCTGCGCGCGATCGGATCCGAGCTCGG
TACCAAGCTTAAGTTTAAACCGCTGATCAGCCTCGACTGTGCCTTCTAGTTGCCAGCCATCTGTTGTTTG
CCCCTCCCCCGTGCCTTCCTTGACCCTGGAAGGTGCCACTCCCACTGTCCTTTCCTAATAAAATGAGGAA
ATTGCATCGCATTGTCTGAGTAGGTGTCATTCTATTCTGGGGGGTGGGGTGGGGCAGGACAGCAAGGGGG
AGGATTGGGAAGACAATAGCAGGCATGCTGGGGATGCGGTGGGCTCTATGGCTTCTGAGGCGGAAAGAAC
CAGCTGGGGCTCTAGGGGGTATCCCC
[124 nt withheld, positions 3597-3720]
C
[91 nt withheld, positions 3722-3812]
A
[49 nt withheld, positions 3814-3862]
CCTTTGACGTTGGAGTCCACGTTCTTT
[37 nt withheld, positions 3890-3926]
ACCCTATCTCGGTCTATTCTTTTGATTTATAAGGGATTTTGCCGATTTCGGCCTATTGGTTAAAAAATGA
GCTGATTTAACAAAAATTTAACGCGAATTAATTCTGTGGAATGTGTGTCAGTTAGGGTGTGGAAAGTCCC
CAGGCTCCCCAGCAGGCAGAAGTATGCAAAGCATGCATCTCAATTAGTCAGCAACCAGGTGTGGAAAGTC
CCCAGGCTCCCCAGCAGGCAGAAGTATGCAAAGCATGCATCTCAATTAGTCAGCAACCATAGTCCCGCCC
CTAACTCCGCCCATCCCGCCCCTAACTCCGCCCAGTTCCGCCCATTCTCCGCCCCATGGCTGACTAATTT
TTTTTATTTATGCAGAGGCCGAGGCCGCCTCTGCCTCTGAGCTATTCCAGAAGTAGTGAGGAGGCTTTTT
TGGAGGCCTAGGCTTTTGCAAAAAGCTCCCGGGAGCTTGTATATCCATTTTCGGATCTGATCAAGAGACA
GGATGAGGATCGTTTCGCATGATTGAACAAGATGGATTGCACGCAGGTTCTCCGGCCGCTTGGGTGGAGA
GGCTATTCGGCTATGACTGGGCACAACAGACAATCGGCTGCTCTGATGCCGCCGTGTTCCGGCTGTCAGC
GCAGGGGCGCCCGGTTCTTTTTGTCAAGACCGACCTGTCCGGTGCCCTGAATGAACTGCAGGACGAGGCA
GCGCGGCTATCGTGGCTGGCCACGACGGGCGTTCCTTGCGCAGCTGTGCTCGACGTTGTCACTGAAGCGG
GAAGGGACTGGCTGCTATTGGGCGAAGTGCCGGGGCAGGATCTCCTGTCATCTCACCTTGCTCCTGCCGA
GAAAGTATCCATCATGGCTGATGCAATGCGGCGGCTGCATACGCTTGATCCGGCTACCTGCCCATTCGAC
CACCAAGCGAAACATCGCATCGAGCGAGCACGTACTCGGATGGAAGCCGGTCTTGTCGATCAGGATGATC
TGGACGAAGAGCATCAGGGGCTCGCGCCAGCCGAACTGTTCGCCAGGCTCAAGGCGCGCATGCCCGACGG
CGAGGATCTCGTCGTGACCCATGGCGATGCCTGCTTGCCGAATATCATGGTGGAAAATGGCCGCTTTTCT
GGATTCATCGACTGTGGCCGGCTGGGTGTGGCGGACCGCTATCAGGACATAGCGTTGGCTACCCGTGATA
TTGCTGAAGAGCTTGGCGGCGAATGGGCTGACCGCTTCCTCGTGCTTTACGGTATCGCCGCTCCCGATTC
GCAGCGCATCGCCTTCTATCGCCTTCTTGACGAGTTCTTCTGAGCGGGACTCTGGGGTTCGAAATGACCG
ACCAAGCGACGCCCAACCTGCCATCACGAGATTTCGATTCCACCGCCGCCTTCTATGAAAGGTTGGGCTT
CGGAATCGTTTTCCGGGACGCCGGCTGGATGATCCTCCAGCGCGGGGATCTCATGCTGGAGTTCTTCGCC
CACCCCAACTTGTTTATTGCAGCTTATAATGGTTACAAATAAAGCAATAGCATCACAAATTTCACAAATA
AAGCATTTTTTTCACTGCATTCTAGTTGTGGTTTGTCCAAACTCATCAATGTATCTTATCATGTCTGTAT
ACCGTCGACCTCTAGCTAGAGCTTGGCGTAATCATGGTCATAGCTGTTTCCTGTGTGAAATTGTTATCCG
CTCACAATTCCACACAACATACGAGCCGGAAGCATAAAGTGTAAAGCCTGGGGTGCCTAATGAGTGAGCT
AACTCACATTAATTGCGTTGCGCTCACTGCCCGCTTTCCAGTCGGGAAACCTGTCGTGCCAGCTGCATTA
ATGAATCGGCCAACGCGCGGGGAGAGGCGGTTTGCGTATTGGGCGCTCTTCCGCTTCCTCGCTCACTGAC
TCGCTGCGCTCGGTCGTTCGGCTGCGGCGAGCGGTATCAGCTCACTCAAAGGCGGTAATACGGTTATCCA
CAGAATCAGGGGATAACGCAGGAAAGAACATGTGAGCAAAAGGCCAGCAAAAGGCCAGGAACCGTAAAAA
GGCCGCGTTGCTGGCGTTTTTCCATAGGCTCCGCCCCCCTGACGAGCATCACAAAAATCGACGCTCAAGT
CAGAGGTGGCGAAACCCGACAGGACTATAAAGATACCAGGCGTTTCCCCCTGGAAGCTCCCTCGTGCGCT
CTCCTGTTCCGACCCTGCCGCTTACCGGATACCTGTCCGCCTTTCTCCCTTCGGGAAGCGTGGCGCTTTC
TCATAGCTCACGCTGTAGGTATCTCAGTTCGGTGTAGGTCGTTCGCTCCAAGCTGGGCTGTGTGCACGAA
CCCCCCGTTCAGCCCGACCGCTGCGCCTTATCCGGTAACTATCGTCTTGAGTCCAACCCGGTAAGACACG
ACTTATCGCCACTGGCAGCAGCCACTGGTAACAGGATTAGCAGAGCGAGGTATGTAGGCGGTGCTACAGA
GTTCTTGAAGTGGTGGCCTAACTACGGCTACACTAGAAGAACAGTATTTGGTATCTGCGCTCTGCTGAAG
CCAGTTACCTTCGGAAAAAGAGTTGGTAGCTCTTGATCCGGCAAACAAACCACCGCTGGTAGCGGTGGTT
TTTTTGTTTGCAAGCAGCAGATTACGCGCAGAAAAAAAGGATCTCAAGAAGATCCTTTGATCTTTTCTAC
GGGGTCTGACGCTCAGTGGAACGAAAACTCACGTTAAGGGATTTTGGTCATGAGATTATCAAAAAGGATC
TTCACCTAGATCCTTTTAAATTAAAAATGAAGTTTTAAATCAATCTAAAGTATATATGAGTAAACTTGGT
CTGACAGTTACCAATGCTTAATCAGTGAGGCACCTATCTCAGCGATCTGTCTATTTCGTTCATCCATAGT
TGCCTGACTCCCCGTCGTGTAGATAACTACGATACGGGAGGGCTTACCATCTGGCCCCAGTGCTGCAATG
ATACCGCGAGACCCACGCTCACCGGCTCCAGATTTATCAGCAATAAACCAGCCAGCCGGAAGGGCCGAGC
GCAGAAGTGGTCCTGCAACTTTATCCGCCTCCATCCAGTCTATTAATTGTTGCCGGGAAGCTAGAGTAAG
TAGTTCGCCAGTTAATAGTTTGCGCAACGTTGTTGCCATTGCTACAGGCATCGTGGTGTCACGCTCGTCG
TTTGGTATGGCTTCATTCAGCTCCGGTTCCCAACGATCAAGGCGAGTTACATGATCCCCCATGTTGTGCA
AAAAAGCGGTTAGCTCCTTCGGTCCTCCGATCGTTGTCAGAAGTAAGTTGGCCGCAGTGTTATCACTCAT
GGTTATGGCAGCACTGCATAATTCTCTTACTGTCATGCCATCCGTAAGATGCTTTTCTGTGACTGGTGAG
TACTCAACCAAGTCATTCTGAGAATAGTGTATGCGGCGACCGAGTTGCTCTTGCCCGGCGTCAATACGGG
ATAATACCGCGCCACATAGCAGAACTTTAAAAGTGCTCATCATTGGAAAACGTTCTTCGGGGCGAAAACT
CTCAAGGATCTTACCGCTGTTGAGATCCAGTTCGATGTAACCCACTCGTGCACCCA
